>Addgene plasmid #232406 | MKC91_tEPOR(UbC-GFP-BGH) | addgene full sequence | sequence record 462749 | Addgene NGS Result
CCGGACGCTCAGGACAGCGGCCCGCTGCTCATAAGACTCGGCCTTAGAACCCCAGTATCAGCAGAAGGAC
ATTTTAGGACGGGACTTGGGTGACTCTAGGGCACTGGTTTTCTTTCCAGAGAGCGGAACAGGCGAGGAAA
AGTAGTCCCTTCTCGGCGATTCTGCGGAGGGATCTCCGTGGGGCGGTGAACGCCGATGATTATATAAGGA
CGCGCCGGGTGTGGCACAGCTAGTTCCGTCGCAGCCGGGATTTGGGTCGCGGTTCTTGTTTGTGGATCGC
TGTGATCGTCACTTGGTGAGTAGCGGGCTGCTGGGCTGGCCGGGGCTTTCGTGGCCGCCGGGCCGCTCGG
TGGGACGGAAGCGTGTGGAGAGACCGCCAAGGGCTGTAGTCTGGGTCCGCGAGCAAGGTTGCCCTGAACT
GGGGGTTGGGGGGAGCGCAGCAAAATGGCGGCTGTTCCCGAGTCTTGAATGGAAGACGCTTGTGAGGCGG
GCTGTGAGGTCGTTGAAACAAGGTGGGGGGCATGGTGGGCGGCAAGAACCCAAGGTCTTGAGGCCTTCGC
TAATGCGGGAAAGCTCTTATTCGGGTGAGATGGGCTGGGGCACCATCTGGGGACCCTGACGTGAAGTTTG
TCACTGACTGGAGAACTCGGTTTGTCGTCTGTTGCGGGGGCGGCAGTTATGGCGGTGCCGTTGGGCAGTG
CACCCGTACCTTTGGGAGCGCGCGCCCTCGTCGTGTCGTGACGTCACCCGTTCTGTTGGCTTATAATGCA
GGGTGGGGCCACCTGCCGGTAGGTGTGCGGTAGGCTTTTCTCCGTCGCAGGACGCAGGGTTCGGGCCTAG
GGTAGGCTCTCCTGAATCGACAGGCGCCGGACCTCTGGTGAGGGGAGGGATAAGTGAGGCGTCAGTTTCT
TTGGTCGGTTTTATGTACCTATCTTCTTAAGTAGCTGAAGCTCCGGTTTTGAACTATGCGCTCGGGGTTG
GCGAGTGTGTTTTGTGAAGTTTTTTAGGCACCTTTTGAAATGTAATCATTTGGGTCAATATGTAATTTTC
AGTGTTAGACTAGTAAATTGTCCGCTAAATTCTGGCCGTTTTTGGCTTTTTTGTTAGACGGTACCGAGCT
CTTCGAAGGATCCATCGCCACCATGCCCGCCATGAAGATCGAGTGCCGCATCACCGGCACCCTGAACGGC
GTGGAGTTCGAGCTGGTGGGCGGCGGAGAGGGCACCCCCGAGCAGGGCCGCATGACCAACAAGATGAAGA
GCACCAAAGGCGCCCTGACCTTCAGCCCCTACCTGCTGAGCCACGTGATGGGCTACGGCTTCTACCACTT
CGGCACCTACCCCAGCGGCTACGAGAACCCCTTCCTGCACGCCATCAACAACGGCGGCTACACCAACACC
CGCATCGAGAAGTACGAGGACGGCGGCGTGCTGCACGTGAGCTTCAGCTACCGCTACGAGGCCGGCCGCG
TGATCGGCGACTTCAAGGTGGTGGGCACCGGCTTCCCCGAGGACAGCGTGATCTTCACCGACAAGATCAT
CCGCAGCAACGCCACCGTGGAGCACCTGCACCCCATGGGCGATAACGTGCTGGTGGGCAGCTTCGCCCGC
ACCTTCAGCCTGCGCGACGGCGGCTACTACAGCTTCGTGGTGGACAGCCACATGCACTTCAAGAGCGCCA
TCCACCCCAGCATCCTGCAGAACGGGGGCCCCATGTTCGCCTTCCGCCGCGTGGAGGAGCTGCACAGCAA
CACCGAGCTGGGCATCGTGGAGTACCAGCACGCCTTCAAGACCCCCATCGCCTTCGCCAGATCTCGAGTC
TAGACACTGTGCCCTGAGCTGCCCCCTACCCCACCCCACCTAAAGTACCTGTACCTTGTGGTATCTGACT
CTGGCATCTCAACTGACTACAGCTCAGGGGACTCCCAGGGAGCCCAAGGGGGCTTATCCGATGGCCCCTA
CTCCAACCCTTATGAGAACAGCCTTATCCCAGCCGCTGAGCCTCTGCCCCCCAGCTATGTGGCTTGCTCT
TAGGACACCAGGCTGCAGATGATCAGGGATCCAATATGACTCAGAGAACCAGTGCAGACTCAAGACTTAT
GGAACAGGGATGGCGAGGCCTCTCTCAGGAGCAGGGGCATTGCTGATTTTGTCTGCCCAATCCATCCTGC
TCAGGAAACCACAACCTTGCAGTATTTTTAAATATGTATAGTTTTTTTTTGTATCTATATATATATATAC
ACATATGTATGTAAGTTTTTCTACCATGATTTCTACAAACACCCTTTAAGTCCCATCTTCCCCTGGGCAT
AGGCCATAGGGATAGAAGTTAAAGTTCTTGAGCTTATTCAGAAGCTGGATCTGCAATCTGAATGCTACTC
ATAACATAACAAAATAGTATGTTAAACAGCTCTTAAATCTTACTGGCTTACCACATTAAATGATTTCTCT
CTCCTAACTCAGCTCAAATGGGCAGCCATCCATGGGATGAGTCAGAGGTTCAGACTCTTCCAGTCTGTAG
CTCTACCTTCTCTTAGGGTACTTAGATGGATCCCCTGTTCTACAAACTGCCAGTCAGCAAGGGAAGAAAA
AGGGCAGCAATGACCCTCAATGGGCCATTTGAGGGATCTGGCCTGGAAATGGGCTTCCTCTCTTCTTCTC
ACACCTCACTGGCTGGAAACAGTCACATGACCCCAGTCACATGAAAGGCCAGGAAACTTAGTTTAGCTGT
ACACCCAGGAAGGGCAAAGCTGTTTAAGGGCCACTAGCTAGTCTCTGCCACTAATGCGGCCGCAGGAACC
CCTAGTGATGGAGTTGGCCACTCCCTCTCTGCGCGCTCGCTCGCTCACTGAGGCCGGGCGACCAAAGGTC
GCCCGACGCCCGGGCTTTGCCCGGGCGGCCTCAGTGAGCGAGCGAGCGCGCAGCTGCCTGCAGGGGCGCC
TGATGCGGTATTTTCTCCTTACGCATCTGTGCGGTATTTCACACCGCATA
[95 nt withheld, positions 2991-3085]
T
[46 nt withheld, positions 3087-3132]
C
[141 nt withheld, positions 3134-3274]
CCTTTGACGTTGGAGTCCACGTTCTTT
[37 nt withheld, positions 3302-3338]
ACTCTATCTCGGGCTATTCTTTTGATTTATAAGGGATTTTGCCGATTTCGGTCTATTGGTTAAAAAATGA
GCTGATTTAACAAAAATTTAACGCGAATTTTAACAAAATATTAACGTTTACAATTTTATGGTGCACTCTC
AGTACAATCTGCTCTGATGCCGCATAGTTAAGCCAGCCCCGACACCCGCCAACACCCGCTGACGCGCCCT
GACGGGCTTGTCTGCTCCCGGCATCCGCTTACAGACAAGCTGTGACCGTCTCCGGGAGCTGCATGTGTCA
GAGGTTTTCACCGTCATCACCGAAACGCGCGAGACGAAAGGGCCTCGTGATACGCCTATTTTTATAGGTT
AATGTCATGATAATAATGGTTTCTTAGACGTCAGGTGGCACTTTTCGGGGAAATGTGCGCGGAACCCCTA
TTTGTTTATTTTTCTAAATACATTCAAATATGTATCCGCTCATGAGACAATAACCCTGATAAATGCTTCA
ATAATATTGAAAAAGGAAGAGTATGAGTATTCAACATTTCCGTGTCGCCCTTATTCCCTTTTTTGCGGCA
TTTTGCCTTCCTGTTTTTGCTCACCCAGAAACGCTGGTGAAAGTAAAAGATGCTGAAGATCAGTTGGGTG
CACGAGTGGGTTACATCGAACTGGATCTCAACAGCGGTAAGATCCTTGAGAGTTTTCGCCCCGAAGAACG
TTTTCCAATGATGAGCACTTTTAAAGTTCTGCTATGTGGCGCGGTATTATCCCGTATTGACGCCGGGCAA
GAGCAACTCGGTCGCCGCATACACTATTCTCAGAATGACTTGGTTGAGTACTCACCAGTCACAGAAAAGC
ATCTTACGGATGGCATGACAGTAAGAGAATTATGCAGTGCTGCCATAACCATGAGTGATAACACTGCGGC
CAACTTACTTCTGACAACGATCGGAGGACCGAAGGAGCTAACCGCTTTTTTGCACAACATGGGGGATCAT
GTAACTCGCCTTGATCGTTGGGAACCGGAGCTGAATGAAGCCATACCAAACGACGAGCGTGACACCACGA
TGCCTGTAGCAATGGCAACAACGTTGCGCAAACTATTAACTGGCGAACTACTTACTCTAGCTTCCCGGCA
ACAATTAATAGACTGGATGGAGGCGGATAAAGTTGCAGGACCACTTCTGCGCTCGGCCCTTCCGGCTGGC
TGGTTTATTGCTGATAAATCTGGAGCCGGTGAGCGTGGGTCTCGCGGTATCATTGCAGCACTGGGGCCAG
ATGGTAAGCCCTCCCGTATCGTAGTTATCTACACGACGGGGAGTCAGGCAACTATGGATGAACGAAATAG
ACAGATCGCTGAGATAGGTGCCTCACTGATTAAGCATTGGTAACTGTCAGACCAAGTTTACTCATATATA
CTTTAGATTGATTTAAAACTTCATTTTTAATTTAAAAGGATCTAGGTGAAGATCCTTTTTGATAATCTCA
TGACCAAAATCCCTTAACGTGAGTTTTCGTTCCACTGAGCGTCAGACCCCGTAGAAAAGATCAAAGGATC
TTCTTGAGATCCTTTTTTTCTGCGCGTAATCTGCTGCTTGCAAACAAAAAAACCACCGCTACCAGCGGTG
GTTTGTTTGCCGGATCAAGAGCTACCAACTCTTTTTCCGAAGGTAACTGGCTTCAGCAGAGCGCAGATAC
CAAATACTGTTCTTCTAGTGTAGCCGTAGTTAGGCCACCACTTCAAGAACTCTGTAGCACCGCCTACATA
CCTCGCTCTGCTAATCCTGTTACCAGTGGCTGCTGCCAGTGGCGATAAGTCGTGTCTTACCGGGTTGGAC
TCAAGACGATAGTTACCGGATAAGGCGCAGCGGTCGGGCTGAACGGGGGGTTCGTGCACACAGCCCAGCT
TGGAGCGAACGACCTACACCGAACTGAGATACCTACAGCGTGAGCTATGAGAAAGCGCCACGCTTCCCGA
AGGGAGAAAGGCGGACAGGTATCCGGTAAGCGGCAGGGTCGGAACAGGAGAGCGCACGAGGGAGCTTCCA
GGGGGAAACGCCTGGTATCTTTATAGTCCTGTCGGGTTTCGCCACCTCTGACTTGAGCGTCGATTTTTGT
GATGCTCGTCAGGGGGGCGGAGCCTATGGAAAAACGCCAGCAACGCGGCCTTTTTACGGTTCCTGGCCTT
TTGCTGGCCTTTTGCTCACATGTCCTGCAGGCAGCTGCGCGCTCGCTCGCTCACTGAGGCCGCCCGGGCG
TCGGGCGACCTTTGGTCGCCCGGCCTCAGTGAGCGAGCGAGCGCGCAGAGAGGGAGTGGCCAACTCCATC
ACTAGGGGTTCCTGCGGCCGCGAGATGGGGGTCTCACTATGTTTCCTAGGCTGGTCTTGAACTCCTGGGT
TCAAATGATCCTCCCACCTCAGCCTCCCAAAGTACTGGGATTATAGTGCTGGTGTAAACCACTGCACCTG
GCCATGGCCAGGATTAAAGGGAGAATGACCAAGGTATATTGAACTCCTATGCACCCTTCAATACCCTGTT
CCATTTACCCTTTTGTAGGGCCTTGCTGATGCTTCAGCCAAAACCCCTGTCCCCTGGCCCTGATGTACTC
CTCTGCCTCCATTGTGATCACAGGGACCAAGTGTATCTGTGCCTCTATGACTGGGAGTGGAGGGGGAATT
GGTGAGTATTCAATGAGTCATATCTATGTAACTATTTATATTGGCTTCAACAGGGCTCTGAAGCAGAAGA
TCTGGCCTGGCATCCCGAGCCCAGAGAGCGAGTTTGAAGGCCTCTTCACCACCCACAAGGGTAACTTCCA
GGTAGGTGGCCTGGTTGTCCCCTCAGTGCCTGGGCTTCCCTGCTTCTTGCAGCCAAACTGCAGGCCTCTC
TGAGCAGGTTGGTGCTATTTCTTCAGCTGTGGCTGTACCAGAATGATGGCTGCCTGTGGTGGAGCCCCTG
CACCCCCTTCACGGAGGACCCACCTGCTTCCCTGGAAGTCCTCTCAGAGCGCTGCTGGGGGACGATGCAG
GCAGTGGAGCCGGGGACAGATGATGAGGGCCCCCTGCTGGAGCCAGTGGGCAGTGAGCATGCCCAGGATA
CCTATCTGGTGCTGGACAAATGGTTGCTGCCCCGGAACCCGCCCAGTGAGGACCTCCCAGGGCCTGGTGG
CAGTGTGGACATAGTGGCCATGGATGAAGGCTCAGAAGCATCCTCCTGCTCATCTGCTTTGGCCTCGAAG
CCCAGCCCAGAGGGAGCCTCTGCTGCCAGCTTTGAGTACACTATCCTGGACCCCAGCTCCCAGCTCTTGC
GTCCATAGCTCGAGGGCGCGCCCGCTGATCAGCCTCGACTGTGCCTTCTAGTTGCCAGCCATCTGTTGTT
TGCCCCTCCCCCGTGCCTTCCTTGACCCTGGAAGGTGCCACTCCCACTGTCCTTTCCTAATAAAATGAGG
AAATTGCATCGCATTGTCTGAGTAGGTGTCATTCTATTCTGGGGGGTGGGGTGGGGCAGGACAGCAAGGG
GGAGGATTGGGAAGACAATAGCAGGCATGCTGGGGATGCGGTGGGCTCTATGGCTTCTGAGGCGGAAAGA
ACGTTTCGCGCCATTACCCTGTTATCCCTAGGCCTCCGCGCCGGGTTTTGGCGCCTCCCGCGGGCGCCCC
CCTCCTCACGGCGAGCGCTGCCACGTCAGACGAAGGGCGCAGCGAGCGTCCTGATCCTTCCGC
Features (pLannotate 1.2.2; 17 found; start..end, strand, type, name):
   1143..1808    +  CDS            ppluGFP2: ppluGFP2 is a basic (constitutively fluorescent) green fluorescent protein published in 2004, derived from Pontellina plumata.
   1824..2030    +  CDS            EPOR (fragment): EPOR_HUMAN - Experimental evidence at protein level: Swiss-Prot protein existence level 1. Isoform EPOR-T acts as a dominant-negative receptor of EPOR- mediated signaling. From Homo sapiens (Human).
   2794..2934    +  repeat_region  AAV2 ITR: inverted terminal repeat of adeno-associated virus serotype 2 inverted
   2939..2990    -  misc_feature   bom (fragment): basis of mobility region from pBR322
   3009..3464    +  rep_origin     f1 ori (sequence partly withheld): f1 bacteriophage origin of replication; arrow indicates direction of (+) strand synthesis
   3465..3514    -  misc_feature   bom (fragment): basis of mobility region from pBR322
   3616..3651    -  CDS            rop (fragment): Rop protein, which maintains plasmids at low copy number; rop
   3746..3850    +  promoter       AmpR promoter: bla
   3851..4711    +  CDS            AmpR: β-lactamase; bla; confers resistance to ampicillin, carbenicillin, and related antibiotics
   4882..5470    +  rep_origin     ori: high-copy-number ColE1/pMB1/pBR322/pUC origin of replication
   5543..5570    +  repeat_region  AAV2 ITR (fragment): inverted terminal repeat of adeno-associated virus serotype 2 inverted
   5599..5626    +  repeat_region  AAV2 ITR (fragment): inverted terminal repeat of adeno-associated virus serotype 2 inverted
   5677..5760    +  CDS            C14orf178 (fragment): CN178_HUMAN - Experimental evidence at transcript level: Swiss-Prot protein existence level 2. From Homo sapiens (Human).
   6050..6139    +  CDS            EPOR (fragment): EPOR_HUMAN - Experimental evidence at protein level: Swiss-Prot protein existence level 1. Isoform EPOR-T acts as a dominant-negative receptor of EPOR- mediated signaling. From Homo sapiens (Human).
   6145..6633    +  CDS            EPOR (fragment): EPOR_HUMAN - Experimental evidence at protein level: Swiss-Prot protein existence level 1. Isoform EPOR-T acts as a dominant-negative receptor of EPOR- mediated signaling. From Homo sapiens (Human).
   6667..6891    +  polyA_signal   bGH poly(A) signal: bovine growth hormone polyadenylation signal
   6939..1109    +  promoter       UbC promoter (across the origin): human ubiquitin C promoter
