[The description below was written by a language model from this plasmid's Addgene catalogue record and pLannotate feature annotations shown in this document.]
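Description:
MKC91_tEPOR(UbC-GFP-BGH) is an AAV production (transfer) plasmid built on the KRD1 backbone and used to package a homology-directed repair donor that targets the human erythropoietin receptor (EPOR) locus. It is maintained in bacteria through a high-copy ColE1/pUC-type origin and selected with ampicillin via the β-lactamase gene and its native promoter. The backbone also carries an f1 phage origin and short remnants of the pBR322 bom and rop regions. AAV2 inverted terminal repeats flank the payload and provide the signals for replication and encapsidation of the donor genome. One ITR is annotated intact, while the other is detected only as two short fragments.

Between the ITRs, the annotated order is EPOR-derived sequence, a bGH polyadenylation signal, the human ubiquitin C promoter (which spans the numbering origin of the circular record), a green fluorescent protein coding sequence identified by the annotation tool as ppluGFP2 from Pontellina plumata, and then a further EPOR fragment. The flanking EPOR sequences presumably serve as homology arms for repair after Cas9 cleavage guided by the EPOR-sg1 gRNA. According to the record, the donor introduces a premature stop codon into EPOR, yielding the truncated receptor (tEPOR). The UbC-driven GFP cassette acts as a constitutive marker of cells that have integrated the donor. The construct name implies that a bGH terminator belongs to this reporter cassette, but the only bGH signal annotated lies upstream of the UbC promoter, and no polyadenylation signal is annotated after GFP. A short hit to C14orf178 near the left ITR is probably an incidental match. The associated work concerns Cas9-mediated insertion of this natural EPOR variant in haematopoietic stem and progenitor cells to increase erythropoietic output.
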