Addgene plasmid #232406: MKC91_tEPOR(UbC-GFP-BGH)
Purpose: AAV production plasmid for tEPOR-UbC-GFP-BGH vector from Fig. 1 that mediates HDR at EPOR locus using EPOR-sg1 gRNA. Repair vector introduces premature stop codon into EPOR locus.
Depositing lab: Kyle Cromer & Matthew Porteus. Depositing organization: Stanford University. Publication: Enhancement of erythropoietic output by Cas9-mediated insertion of a natural variant in haematopoietic stem and progenitor cells. Luna SE, Camarena J, Hampton JP, Majeti KR, Charlesworth CT, Soupene E, Selvaraj S, Jia K, Sheehan VA, Cromer MK, Porteus MH. Nat Biomed Eng. 2024 Dec;8(12):1540-1552. doi: 10.1038/s41551-024-01222-6. Epub 2024 Jun 17. PubMed 38886504.
Backbone
  Vector backbone: KRD1
  Vector type: Mammalian Expression, AAV
Growth in bacteria
  Bacterial resistance: Ampicillin, 100 μg/mL
  Growth temperature: 37°C
  Growth strain: NEB Stable
  Copy number: Unknown
Gene/Insert
  Gene/Insert name: Truncated Erythropoietin Receptor (alt name: tEPOR)
  Species: H. sapiens (human)
  Entrez Gene: EPOR (a.k.a. EPO-R)
Terms and licenses: Academic/Nonprofit Terms; Industry Terms: Not Available to Industry
How to cite: MKC91_tEPOR(UbC-GFP-BGH) was a gift from Kyle Cromer & Matthew Porteus (Addgene plasmid # 232406 ; http://n2t.net/addgene:232406 ; RRID:Addgene_232406)
